>Addgene plasmid #230853 | pGH397 | addgene full sequence | sequence record 458362 | Addgene NGS Result
GTCGACGGATCGGGAGATCTCCCGATCCCCTATGGTGCACTCTCAGTACAATCTGCTCTGATGCCGCATA
GTTAAGCCAGTATCTGCTCCCTGCTTGTGTGTTGGAGGTCGCTGAGTAGTGCGCGAGCAAAATTTAAGCT
ACAACAAGGCAAGGCTTGACCGACAATTGCATGAAGAATCTGCTTAGGGTTAGGCGTTTTGCGCTGCTTC
GCGATGTACGGGCCAGATATACGCGTTGACATTGATTATTGACTAGTTATTAATAGTAATCAATTACGGG
GTCATTAGTTCATAGCCCATATATGGAGTTCCGCGTTACATAACTTACGGTAAATGGCCCGCCTGGCTGA
CCGCCCAACGACCCCCGCCCATTGACGTCAATAATGACGTATGTTCCCATAGTAACGCCAATAGGGACTT
TCCATTGACGTCAATGGGTGGAGTATTTACGGTAAACTGCCCACTTGGCAGTACATCAAGTGTATCATAT
GCCAAGTACGCCCCCTATTGACGTCAATGACGGTAAATGGCCCGCCTGGCATTATGCCCAGTACATGACC
TTATGGGACTTTCCTACTTGGCAGTACATCTACGTATTAGTCATCGCTATTACCATGGTGATGCGGTTTT
GGCAGTACATCAATGGGCGTGGATAGCGGTTTGACTCACGGGGATTTCCAAGTCTCCACCCCATTGACGT
CAATGGGAGTTTGTTTTGGCACCAAAATCAACGGGACTTTCCAAAATGTCGTAACAACTCCGCCCCATTG
ACGCAAATGGGCGGTAGGCGTGTACGGTGGGAGGTCTATATAAGCAGCGCGTTTTGCCTGTACTGGGTCT
CTCTGGTTAGACCAGATCTGAGCCTGGGAGCTCTCTGGCTAACTAGGGAACCCACTGCTTAAGCCTCAAT
AAAGCTTGCCTTGAGTGCTTCAAGTAGTGTGTGCCCGTCTGTTGTGTGACTCTGGTAACTAGAGATCCCT
CAGACCCTTTTAGTCAGTGTGGAAAATCTCTAGCAGTGGCGCCCGAACAGGGACTTGAAAGCGAAAGGGA
AACCAGAGGAGCTCTCTCGACGCAGGACTCGGCTTGCTGAAGCGCGCACGGCAAGAGGCGAGGGGCGGCG
ACTGGTGAGTACGCCAAAAATTTTGACTAGCGGAGGCTAGAAGGAGAGAGATGGGTGCGAGAGCGTCAGT
ATTAAGCGGGGGAGAATTAGATCGCGATGGGAAAAAATTCGGTTAAGGCCAGGGGGAAAGAAAAAATATA
AATTAAAACATATAGTATGGGCAAGCAGGGAGCTAGAACGATTCGCAGTTAATCCTGGCCTGTTAGAAAC
ATCAGAAGGCTGTAGACAAATACTGGGACAGCTACAACCATCCCTTCAGACAGGATCAGAAGAACTTAGA
TCATTATATAATACAGTAGCAACCCTCTATTGTGTGCATCAAAGGATAGAGATAAAAGACACCAAGGAAG
CTTTAGACAAGATAGAGGAAGAGCAAAACAAAAGTAAGACCACCGCACAGCAAGCGGCCGCTGATCTTCA
GACCTGGAGGAGGAGATATGAGGGACAATTGGAGAAGTGAATTATATAAATATAAAGTAGTAAAAATTGA
ACCATTAGGAGTAGCACCCACCAAGGCAAAGAGAAGAGTGGTGCAGAGAGAAAAAAGAGCAGTGGGAATA
GGAGCTTTGTTCCTTGGGTTCTTGGGAGCAGCAGGAAGCACTATGGGCGCAGCGTCAATGACGCTGACGG
TACAGGCCAGACAATTATTGTCTGGTATAGTGCAGCAGCAGAACAATTTGCTGAGGGCTATTGAGGCGCA
ACAGCATCTGTTGCAACTCACAGTCTGGGGCATCAAGCAGCTCCAGGCAAGAATCCTGGCTGTGGAAAGA
TACCTAAAGGATCAACAGCTCCTGGGGATTTGGGGTTGCTCTGGAAAACTCATTTGCACCACTGCTGTGC
CTTGGAATGCTAGTTGGAGTAATAAATCTCTGGAACAGATTTGGAATCACACGACCTGGATGGAGTGGGA
CAGAGAAATTAACAATTACACAAGCTTAATACACTCCTTAATTGAAGAATCGCAAAACCAGCAAGAAAAG
AATGAACAAGAATTATTGGAATTAGATAAATGGGCAAGTTTGTGGAATTGGTTTAACATAACAAATTGGC
TGTGGTATATAAAATTATTCATAATGATAGTAGGAGGCTTGGTAGGTTTAAGAATAGTTTTTGCTGTACT
TTCTATAGTGAATAGAGTTAGGCAGGGATATTCACCATTATCGTTTCAGACCCACCTCCCAACCCCGAGG
GGACCCGACAGGCCCGAAGGAATAGAAGAAGAAGGTGGAGAGAGAGACAGAGACAGATCCATTCGATTAG
TGAACGGATCGGCACTGCGTGCGCCAATTCTGCAGACAAATGGCAGTATTCATCCACAATTTTAAAAGAA
AAGGGGGGATTGGGGGGTACAGTGCAGGGGAAAGAATAGTAGACATAATAGCAACAGACATACAAACTAA
AGAATTACAAAAACAAATTACAAAAATTCAAAATTTTCGGGTTTATTACAGGGACAGCAGAGATCCAGTT
TGGTTAATTAGCTAGCTGCAAAGATGGATAAAGTTTTAAACAGAGAGGAATCTTTGCAGCTAATGGACCT
TCTAGGTCTTGAAAGGAGTGGGAATTGGCTCCGGTGCCCGTCAGTGGGCAGAGCGCACATCGCCCACAGT
CCCCGAGAAGTTGGGGGGAGGGGTCGGCAATTGAACCGGTGCCTAGAGAAGGTGGCGCGGGGTAAACTGG
GAAAGTGATGTCGTGTACTGGCTCCGCCTTTTTCCCGAGGGTGGGGGAGAACCGTATATAAGTGCAGTAG
TCGCCGTGAACGTTCTTTTTCGCAACGGGTTTGCCGCCAGAACACAGGTAAGTGCCGTGTGTGGTTCCCG
CGGGCCTGGCCTCTTTACGGGTTATGGCCCTTGCGTGCCTTGAATTACTTCCACCTGGCTGCAGTACGTG
ATTCTTGATCCCGAGCTTCGGGTTGGAAGTGGGTGGGAGAGTTCGAGGCCTTGCGCTTAAGGAGCCCCTT
CGCCTCGTGCTTGAGTTGAGGCCTGGCCTGGGCGCTGGGGCCGCCGCGTGCGAATCTGGTGGCACCTTCG
CGCCTGTCTCGCTGCTTTCGATAAGTCTCTAGCCATTTAAAATTTTTGATGACCTGCTGCGACGCTTTTT
TTCTGGCAAGATAGTCTTGTAAATGCGGGCCAAGATCTGCACACTGGTATTTCGGTTTTTGGGGCCGCGG
GCGGCGACGGGGCCCGTGCGTCCCAGCGCACATGTTCGGCGAGGCGGGGCCTGCGAGCGCGGCCACCGAG
AATCGGACGGGGGTAGTCTCAAGCTGGCCGGCCTGCTCTGGTGCCTGGCCTCGCGCCGCCGTGTATCGCC
CCGCCCTGGGCGGCAAGGCTGGCCCGGTCGGCACCAGTTGCGTGAGCGGAAAGATGGCCGCTTCCCGGCC
CTGCTGCAGGGAGCTCAAAATGGAGGACGCGGCGCTCGGGAGAGCGGGCGGGTGAGTCACCCACACAAAG
GAAAAGGGCCTTTCCGTCCTCAGCCGTCGCTTCATGTGACTCCACGGAGTACCGGGCGCCGTCCAGGCAC
CTCGATTAGTTCTCGAGCTTTTGGAGTACGTCGTCTTTAGGTTGGGGGGAGGGGTTTTATGCGATGGAGT
TTCCCCACACTGAGTGGGTGGAGACTGAAGTTAGGCCAGCTTGGCACTTGATGTAATTCTCCTTGGAATT
TGCCCTTTTTGAGTTTGGATCTTGGTTCATTCTCAAGCCTCAGACAGTGGTTCAAAGTTTTTTTCTTCCA
TTTCAGGTGTCGTGACGTACGGCCACCATGGACAGCCTCTTGATGAACCGGAGGGAGTTTCTTTACCAAT
TCAAAAATGTCCGCTGGGCTAAGGGTCGGCGTGAGACCTACCTGTGCTACGTAGTGAAGAGGCGTGACAG
TGCTACATCCTTTTCACTGGACTTTGGTTATCTTCGCAATAAGAACGGCTGCCACGTGGAATTGCTCTTC
CTCCGCTACATCTCGGACTGGGACCTAGACCCTGGCCGCTGCTACCGCGTCACCTGGTTCATCTCCTGGA
GCCCCTGCTACGACTGTGCCCGACATGTGGCCGACTTTCTGCGAGGGAACCCCAACCTCAGTCTGAGGAT
CTTCACCGCGCGCCTCTACTTCTGTGAGGACCGCAAGGCTGAGCCCGAGGGGCTGCGGCGGCTGCACCGC
GCCGGGGTGCAAATAGCCATCATGACCTTCAAAGATTATTTTTACTGCTGGAATACTTTTGTAGAAAACC
ACGGAAGAACTTTCAAAGCCTGGGAAGGGCTGCATGAAAATTCAGTTCGTCTCTCCAGACAGCTTCGGCG
CATCCTTTTGCCCCTGTATGAGGTTGATGACTTACGAGACGCATTTCGTACTAGCGGCAGCGAGACTCCC
GGGACCTCAGAGTCCGCCACACCCGAAAGTGACAAGAAGTACAGCATCGGCCTGGACATCGGCACCAACT
CTGTGGGCTGGGCCGTGATCACCGACGAGTACAAGGTGCCCAGCAAGAAATTCAAGGTGCTGGGCAACAC
CGACCGGCACAGCATCAAGAAGAACCTGATCGGAGCCCTGCTGTTCGACAGCGGCGAAACAGCCGAGGCC
ACCCGGCTGAAGAGAACCGCCAGAAGAAGATACACCAGACGGAAGAACCGGATCTGCTATCTGCAAGAGA
TCTTCAGCAACGAGATGGCCAAGGTGGACGACAGCTTCTTCCACAGACTGGAAGAGTCCTTCCTGGTGGA
AGAGGATAAGAAGCACGAGCGGCACCCCATCTTCGGCAACATCGTGGACGAGGTGGCCTACCACGAGAAG
TACCCCACCATCTACCACCTGAGAAAGAAACTGGTGGACAGCACCGACAAGGCCGACCTGCGGCTGATCT
ATCTGGCCCTGGCCCACATGATCAAGTTCCGGGGCCACTTCCTGATCGAGGGCGACCTGAACCCCGACAA
CAGCGACGTGGACAAGCTGTTCATCCAGCTGGTGCAGACCTACAACCAGCTGTTCGAGGAAAACCCCATC
AACGCCAGCGGCGTGGACGCCAAGGCCATCCTGTCTGCCAGACTGAGCAAGAGCAGACGGCTGGAAAATC
TGATCGCCCAGCTGCCCGGCGAGAAGAAGAATGGCCTGTTCGGCAACCTGATTGCCCTGAGCCTGGGCCT
GACCCCCAACTTCAAGAGCAACTTCGACCTGGCCGAGGATGCCAAACTGCAGCTGAGCAAGGACACCTAC
GACGACGACCTGGACAACCTGCTGGCCCAGATCGGCGACCAGTACGCCGACCTGTTTCTGGCCGCCAAGA
ACCTGTCCGACGCCATCCTGCTGAGCGACATCCTGAGAGTGAACACCGAGATCACCAAGGCCCCCCTGAG
CGCCTCTATGATCAAGAGATACGACGAGCACCACCAGGACCTGACCCTGCTGAAAGCTCTCGTGCGGCAG
CAGCTGCCTGAGAAGTACAAAGAGATTTTCTTCGACCAGAGCAAGAACGGCTACGCCGGCTACATTGACG
GCGGAGCCAGCCAGGAAGAGTTCTACAAGTTCATCAAGCCCATCCTGGAAAAGATGGACGGCACCGAGGA
ACTGCTCGTGAAGCTGAACAGAGAGGACCTGCTGCGGAAGCAGCGGACCTTCGACAACGGCAGCATCCCC
CACCAGATCCACCTGGGAGAGCTGCACGCCATTCTGCGGCGGCAGGAAGATTTTTACCCATTCCTGAAGG
ACAACCGGGAAAAGATCGAGAAGATCCTGACCTTCCGCATCCCCTACTACGTGGGCCCTCTGGCCAGGGG
AAACAGCAGATTCGCCTGGATGACCAGAAAGAGCGAGGAAACCATCACCCCCTGGAACTTCGAGGAAGTG
GTGGACAAGGGCGCTTCCGCCCAGAGCTTCATCGAGCGGATGACCAACTTCGATAAGAACCTGCCCAACG
AGAAGGTGCTGCCCAAGCACAGCCTGCTGTACGAGTACTTCACCGTGTATAACGAGCTGACCAAAGTGAA
ATACGTGACCGAGGGAATGAGAAAGCCCGCCTTCCTGAGCGGCGAGCAGAAAAAGGCCATCGTGGACCTG
CTGTTCAAGACCAACCGGAAAGTGACCGTGAAGCAGCTGAAAGAGGACTACTTCAAGAAAATCGAGTGCT
TCGACTCCGTGGAAATCTCCGGCGTGGAAGATCGGTTCAACGCCTCCCTGGGCACATACCACGATCTGCT
GAAAATTATCAAGGACAAGGACTTCCTGGACAATGAGGAAAACGAGGACATTCTGGAAGATATCGTGCTG
ACCCTGACACTGTTTGAGGACAGAGAGATGATCGAGGAACGGCTGAAAACCTATGCCCACCTGTTCGACG
ACAAAGTGATGAAGCAGCTGAAGCGGCGGAGATACACCGGCTGGGGCAGGCTGAGCCGGAAGCTGATCAA
CGGCATCCGGGACAAGCAGTCCGGCAAGACAATCCTGGATTTCCTGAAGTCCGACGGCTTCGCCAACAGA
AACTTCATGCAGCTGATCCACGACGACAGCCTGACCTTTAAAGAGGACATCCAGAAAGCCCAGGTGTCCG
GCCAGGGCGATAGCCTGCACGAGCACATTGCCAATCTGGCCGGCAGCCCCGCCATTAAGAAGGGCATCCT
GCAGACAGTGAAGGTGGTGGACGAGCTCGTGAAAGTGATGGGCCGGCACAAGCCCGAGAACATCGTGATC
GAAATGGCCAGAGAGAACCAGACCACCCAGAAGGGACAGAAGAACAGCCGCGAGAGAATGAAGCGGATCG
AAGAGGGCATCAAAGAGCTGGGCAGCCAGATCCTGAAAGAACACCCCGTGGAAAACACCCAGCTGCAGAA
CGAGAAGCTGTACCTGTACTACCTGCAGAATGGGCGGGATATGTACGTGGACCAGGAACTGGACATCAAC
CGGCTGTCCGACTACGATGTGGACCACATCGTGCCTCAGAGCTTTCTGAAGGACGACTCCATCGACAACA
AGGTGCTGACCAGAAGCGACAAGGCCCGGGGCAAGAGCGACAACGTGCCCTCCGAAGAGGTCGTGAAGAA
GATGAAGAACTACTGGCGGCAGCTGCTGAACGCCAAGCTGATTACCCAGAGAAAGTTCGACAATCTGACC
AAGGCCGAGAGAGGCGGCCTGAGCGAACTGGATAAGGCCGGCTTCATCAAGAGACAGCTGGTGGAAACCC
GGCAGATCACAAAGCACGTGGCACAGATCCTGGACTCCCGGATGAACACTAAGTACGACGAGAATGACAA
GCTGATCCGGGAAGTGAAAGTGATCACCCTGAAGTCCAAGCTGGTGTCCGATTTCCGGAAGGATTTCCAG
TTTTACAAAGTGCGCGAGATCAACAACTACCACCACGCCCACGACGCCTACCTGAACGCCGTCGTGGGAA
CCGCCCTGATCAAAAAGTACCCTAAGCTGGAAAGCGAGTTCGTGTACGGCGACTACAAGGTGTACGACGT
GCGGAAGATGATCGCCAAGAGCGAGCAGGAAATCGGCAAGGCTACCGCCAAGTACTTCTTCTACAGCAAC
ATCATGAACTTTTTCAAGACCGAGATTACCCTGGCCAACGGCGAGATCCGGAAGCGGCCTCTGATCGAGA
CAAACGGCGAAACCGGGGAGATCGTGTGGGATAAGGGCCGGGATTTTGCCACCGTGCGGAAAGTGCTGAG
CATGCCCCAAGTGAATATCGTGAAAAAGACCGAGGTGCAGACAGGCGGCTTCAGCAAAGAGTCTATCCTG
CCCAAGAGGAACAGCGATAAGCTGATCGCCAGAAAGAAGGACTGGGACCCTAAGAAGTACGGCGGCTTCG
ACAGCCCCACCGTGGCCTATTCTGTGCTGGTGGTGGCCAAAGTGGAAAAGGGCAAGTCCAAGAAACTGAA
GAGTGTGAAAGAGCTGCTGGGGATCACCATCATGGAAAGAAGCAGCTTCGAGAAGAATCCCATCGACTTT
CTGGAAGCCAAGGGCTACAAAGAAGTGAAAAAGGACCTGATCATCAAGCTGCCTAAGTACTCCCTGTTCG
AGCTGGAAAACGGCCGGAAGAGAATGCTGGCCTCTGCCGGCGAACTGCAGAAGGGAAACGAACTGGCCCT
GCCCTCCAAATATGTGAACTTCCTGTACCTGGCCAGCCACTATGAGAAGCTGAAGGGCTCCCCCGAGGAT
AATGAGCAGAAACAGCTGTTTGTGGAACAGCACAAGCACTACCTGGACGAGATCATCGAGCAGATCAGCG
AGTTCTCCAAGAGAGTGATCCTGGCCGACGCTAATCTGGACAAAGTGCTGTCCGCCTACAACAAGCACCG
GGATAAGCCCATCAGAGAGCAGGCCGAGAATATCATCCACCTGTTTACCCTGACCAATCTGGGAGCCCCT
GCCGCCTTCAAGTACTTTGACACCACCATCGACCGGAAGAGGTACACCAGCACCAAAGAGGTGCTGGACG
CCACCCTGATCCACCAGAGCATCACCGGCCTGTACGAGACACGGATCGACCTGTCTCAGCTGGGAGGCGA
CAGCGCTGGAGGAGGTGGAAGCGGAGGAGGAGGAAGCGGAGGAGGAGGTAGCGGACCTAAGAAAAAGAGG
AAGGTGGCGGCCGCTGGATCCGAGGGCAGAGGAAGTCTGCTAACATGCGGTGACGTCGAGGAGAATCCTG
GCCCAATGGCCAAGCCTTTGTCTCAAGAAGAATCCACCCTCATTGAAAGAGCAACGGCTACAATCAACAG
CATCCCCATCTCTGAAGACTACAGCGTCGCCAGCGCAGCTCTCTCTAGCGACGGCCGCATCTTCACTGGT
GTCAATGTATATCATTTTACTGGGGGACCTTGTGCAGAACTCGTGGTGCTGGGCACTGCTGCTGCTGCGG
CAGCTGGCAACCTGACTTGTATCGTCGCGATCGGAAATGAGAACAGGGGCATCTTGAGCCCCTGCGGACG
GTGCCGACAGGTGCTTCTCGATCTGCATCCTGGGATCAAAGCCATAGTGAAGGACAGTGATGGACAGCCG
ACGGCAGTTGGGATTCGTGAATTGCTGCCCTCTGGTTATGTGTGGGAGGGCTAAGAATTCGATATCAAGC
TTATCGGTAATCAACCTCTGGATTACAAAATTTGTGAAAGATTGACTGGTATTCTTAACTATGTTGCTCC
TTTTACGCTATGTGGATACGCTGCTTTAATGCCTTTGTATCATGCTATTGCTTCCCGTATGGCTTTCATT
TTCTCCTCCTTGTATAAATCCTGGTTGCTGTCTCTTTATGAGGAGTTGTGGCCCGTTGTCAGGCAACGTG
GCGTGGTGTGCACTGTGTTTGCTGACGCAACCCCCACTGGTTGGGGCATTGCCACCACCTGTCAGCTCCT
TTCCGGGACTTTCGCTTTCCCCCTCCCTATTGCCACGGCGGAACTCATCGCCGCCTGCCTTGCCCGCTGC
TGGACAGGGGCTCGGCTGTTGGGCACTGACAATTCCGTGGTGTTGTCGGGGAAATCATCGTCCTTTCCTT
GGCTGCTCGCCTGTGTTGCCACCTGGATTCTGCGCGGGACGTCCTTCTGCTACGTCCCTTCGGCCCTCAA
TCCAGCGGACCTTCCTTCCCGCGGCCTGCTGCCGGCTCTGCGGCCTCTTCCGCGTCTTCGCCTTCGCCCT
CAGACGAGTCGGATCTCCCTTTGGGCCGCCTCCCCGCATCGATACCGTCGACCTCGAGACCTAGAAAAAC
ATGGAGCAATCACAAGTAGCAATACAGCAGCTACCAATGCTGATTGTGCCTGGCTAGAAGCACAAGAGGA
GGAGGAGGTGGGTTTTCCAGTCACACCTCAGGTACCTTTAAGACCAATGACTTACAAGGCAGCTGTAGAT
CTTAGCCACTTTTTAAAAGAAAAGGGGGGACTGGAAGGGCTAATTCACTCCCAACGAAGACAAGATATCC
TTGATCTGTGGATCTACCACACACAAGGCTACTTCCCTGATTGGCAGAACTACACACCAGGGCCAGGGAT
CAGATATCCACTGACCTTTGGATGGTGCTACAAGCTAGTACCAGTTGAGCAAGAGAAGGTAGAAGAAGCC
AATGAAGGAGAGAACACCCGCTTGTTACACCCTGTGAGCCTGCATGGGATGGATGACCCGGAGAGAGAAG
TATTAGAGTGGAGGTTTGACAGCCGCCTAGCATTTCATCACATGGCCCGAGAGCTGCATCCGGACTGTAC
TGGGTCTCTCTGGTTAGACCAGATCTGAGCCTGGGAGCTCTCTGGCTAACTAGGGAACCCACTGCTTAAG
CCTCAATAAAGCTTGCCTTGAGTGCTTCAAGTAGTGTGTGCCCGTCTGTTGTGTGACTCTGGTAACTAGA
GATCCCTCAGACCCTTTTAGTCAGTGTGGAAAATCTCTAGCAGGGCCCGTTTAAACCCGCTGATCAGCCT
CGACTGTGCCTTCTAGTTGCCAGCCATCTGTTGTTTGCCCCTCCCCCGTGCCTTCCTTGACCCTGGAAGG
TGCCACTCCCACTGTCCTTTCCTAATAAAATGAGGAAATTGCATCGCATTGTCTGAGTAGGTGTCATTCT
ATTCTGGGGGGTGGGGTGGGGCAGGACAGCAAGGGGGAGGATTGGGAAGACAATAGCAGGCATGCTGGGG
ATGCGGTGGGCTCTATGGCTTCTGAGGCGGAAAGAACCAGCTGGGGCTCTAGGGGGTATCCCC
[124 nt withheld, positions 10774-10897]
C
[91 nt withheld, positions 10899-10989]
A
[49 nt withheld, positions 10991-11039]
CCTTTGACGTTGGAGTCCACGTTCTTT
[37 nt withheld, positions 11067-11103]
ACCCTATCTCGGTCTATTCTTTTGATTTATAAGGGATTTTGCCGATTTCGGCCTATTGGTTAAAAAATGA
GCTGATTTAACAAAAATTTAACGCGAATTAATTCTGTGGAATGTGTGTCAGTTAGGGTGTGGAAAGTCCC
CAGGCTCCCCAGCAGGCAGAAGTATGCAAAGCATGCATCTCAATTAGTCAGCAACCAGGTGTGGAAAGTC
CCCAGGCTCCCCAGCAGGCAGAAGTATGCAAAGCATGCATCTCAATTAGTCAGCAACCATAGTCCCGCCC
CTAACTCCGCCCATCCCGCCCCTAACTCCGCCCAGTTCCGCCCATTCTCCGCCCCATGGCTGACTAATTT
TTTTTATTTATGCAGAGGCCGAGGCCGCCTCTGCCTCTGAGCTATTCCAGAAGTAGTGAGGAGGCTTTTT
TGGAGGCCTAGGCTTTTGCAAAAAGCTCCCGGGAGCTTGTATATCCATTTTCGGATCTGATCAGCACGTG
TTGACAATTAATCATCGGCATAGTATATCGGCATAGTATAATACGACAAGGTGAGGAACTAAACCATGGC
CAAGTTGACCAGTGCCGTTCCGGTGCTCACCGCGCGCGACGTCGCCGGAGCGGTCGAGTTCTGGACCGAC
CGGCTCGGGTTCTCCCGGGACTTCGTGGAGGACGACTTCGCCGGTGTGGTCCGGGACGACGTGACCCTGT
TCATCAGCGCGGTCCAGGACCAGGTGGTGCCGGACAACACCCTGGCCTGGGTGTGGGTGCGCGGCCTGGA
CGAGCTGTACGCCGAGTGGTCGGAGGTCGTGTCCACGAACTTCCGGGACGCCTCCGGGCCGGCCATGACC
GAGATCGGCGAGCAGCCGTGGGGGCGGGAGTTCGCCCTGCGCGACCCGGCCGGCAACTGCGTGCACTTCG
TGGCCGAGGAGCAGGACTGACACGTGCTACGAGATTTCGATTCCACCGCCGCCTTCTATGAAAGGTTGGG
CTTCGGAATCGTTTTCCGGGACGCCGGCTGGATGATCCTCCAGCGCGGGGATCTCATGCTGGAGTTCTTC
GCCCACCCCAACTTGTTTATTGCAGCTTATAATGGTTACAAATAAAGCAATAGCATCACAAATTTCACAA
ATAAAGCATTTTTTTCACTGCATTCTAGTTGTGGTTTGTCCAAACTCATCAATGTATCTTATCATGTCTG
TATACCGTCGACCTCTAGCTAGAGCTTGGCGTAATCATGGTCATAGCTGTTTCCTGTGTGAAATTGTTAT
CCGCTCACAATTCCACACAACATACGAGCCGGAAGCATAAAGTGTAAAGCCTGGGGTGCCTAATGAGTGA
GCTAACTCACATTAATTGCGTTGCGCTCACTGCCCGCTTTCCAGTCGGGAAACCTGTCGTGCCAGCTGCA
TTAATGAATCGGCCAACGCGCGGGGAGAGGCGGTTTGCGTATTGGGCGCTCTTCCGCTTCCTCGCTCACT
GACTCGCTGCGCTCGGTCGTTCGGCTGCGGCGAGCGGTATCAGCTCACTCAAAGGCGGTAATACGGTTAT
CCACAGAATCAGGGGATAACGCAGGAAAGAACATGTGAGCAAAAGGCCAGCAAAAGGCCAGGAACCGTAA
AAAGGCCGCGTTGCTGGCGTTTTTCCATAGGCTCCGCCCCCCTGACGAGCATCACAAAAATCGACGCTCA
AGTCAGAGGTGGCGAAACCCGACAGGACTATAAAGATACCAGGCGTTTCCCCCTGGAAGCTCCCTCGTGC
GCTCTCCTGTTCCGACCCTGCCGCTTACCGGATACCTGTCCGCCTTTCTCCCTTCGGGAAGCGTGGCGCT
TTCTCATAGCTCACGCTGTAGGTATCTCAGTTCGGTGTAGGTCGTTCGCTCCAAGCTGGGCTGTGTGCAC
GAACCCCCCGTTCAGCCCGACCGCTGCGCCTTATCCGGTAACTATCGTCTTGAGTCCAACCCGGTAAGAC
ACGACTTATCGCCACTGGCAGCAGCCACTGGTAACAGGATTAGCAGAGCGAGGTATGTAGGCGGTGCTAC
AGAGTTCTTGAAGTGGTGGCCTAACTACGGCTACACTAGAAGAACAGTATTTGGTATCTGCGCTCTGCTG
AAGCCAGTTACCTTCGGAAAAAGAGTTGGTAGCTCTTGATCCGGCAAACAAACCACCGCTGGTAGCGGTG
GTTTTTTTGTTTGCAAGCAGCAGATTACGCGCAGAAAAAAAGGATCTCAAGAAGATCCTTTGATCTTTTC
TACGGGGTCTGACGCTCAGTGGAACGAAAACTCACGTTAAGGGATTTTGGTCATGAGATTATCAAAAAGG
ATCTTCACCTAGATCCTTTTAAATTAAAAATGAAGTTTTAAATCAATCTAAAGTATATATGAGTAAACTT
GGTCTGACAGTTACCAATGCTTAATCAGTGAGGCACCTATCTCAGCGATCTGTCTATTTCGTTCATCCAT
AGTTGCCTGACTCCCCGTCGTGTAGATAACTACGATACGGGAGGGCTTACCATCTGGCCCCAGTGCTGCA
ATGATACCGCGAGACCCACGCTCACCGGCTCCAGATTTATCAGCAATAAACCAGCCAGCCGGAAGGGCCG
AGCGCAGAAGTGGTCCTGCAACTTTATCCGCCTCCATCCAGTCTATTAATTGTTGCCGGGAAGCTAGAGT
AAGTAGTTCGCCAGTTAATAGTTTGCGCAACGTTGTTGCCATTGCTACAGGCATCGTGGTGTCACGCTCG
TCGTTTGGTATGGCTTCATTCAGCTCCGGTTCCCAACGATCAAGGCGAGTTACATGATCCCCCATGTTGT
GCAAAAAAGCGGTTAGCTCCTTCGGTCCTCCGATCGTTGTCAGAAGTAAGTTGGCCGCAGTGTTATCACT
CATGGTTATGGCAGCACTGCATAATTCTCTTACTGTCATGCCATCCGTAAGATGCTTTTCTGTGACTGGT
GAGTACTCAACCAAGTCATTCTGAGAATAGTGTATGCGGCGACCGAGTTGCTCTTGCCCGGCGTCAATAC
GGGATAATACCGCGCCACATAGCAGAACTTTAAAAGTGCTCATCATTGGAAAACGTTCTTCGGGGCGAAA
ACTCTCAAGGATCTTACCGCTGTTGAGATCCAGTTCGATGTAACCCACTCGTGCACCCAACTGATCTTCA
GCATCTTTTACTTTCACCAGCGTTTCTGGGTGAGCAAAAACAGGAAGGCAAAATGCCGCAAAAAAGGGAA
TAAGGGCGACACGGAAATGTTGAATACTCATACTCTTCCTTTTTCAATATTATTGAAGCATTTATCAGGG
TTATTGTCTCATGAGCGGATACATATTTGAATGTATTTAGAAAAATAAACAAATAGGGGTTCCGCGCACA
TTTCCCCGAAAAGTGCCACCTGAC
Features (pLannotate 1.2.2; 34 found; start..end, strand, type, name):
     31..83      -  misc_feature   bom (fragment): basis of mobility region from pBR322
    238..617     +  enhancer       CMV enhancer: human cytomegalovirus immediate early enhancer
    618..817     +  promoter       CMV promoter: human cytomegalovirus (CMV) immediate early promoter
    835..1015    +  LTR            5' LTR (truncated): truncated 5' long terminal repeat (LTR) from HIV-1
   1062..1187    +  misc_feature   HIV-1 Ψ: packaging signal of human immunodeficiency virus type 1
   1171..1534    +  CDS            HIV-1 gag (fragment): gag protein from human immunodeficiency virus 1; gag
   1680..1913    +  misc_feature   RRE: The Rev response element (RRE) of HIV-1 allows for Rev-dependent mRNA export from the nucleus to the cytoplasm.
   2290..2390    +  CDS            Rev (fragment): human immunodeficiency virus 1 (HIV-1) Rev protein; rev; enhances nuclear export of unspliced and incompletely spliced viral mRNAs
   2440..2557    +  misc_feature   cPPT/CTS: central polypurine tract and central termination sequence of HIV-1
   2614..2680    +  CDS            small t antigen (fragment): SV40 (simian virus 40) small t antigen
   2687..3865    +  promoter       EF-1α promoter: strong constitutive promoter for human elongation factor EF-1α
   3878..4462    +  CDS            AID: human activation-induced cytidine deaminase (Dickerson et al., 2003); AICDA
   4461..4510    +  CDS            ABE(7.10) (fragment): adenine base editor comprising wild-type E. coli TadA fused to the evolved TadA*(7.10) mutant (Gaudelli et al., 2017)
   4511..8611    +  CDS            dCas9: catalytically dead mutant of the Cas9 endonuclease from the Streptococcus pyogenes Type II CRISPR/Cas system RNA-guided DNA-binding protein that lacks endonuclease activity due to the D10A mutation in the RuvC catalytic domain and the N863A mutation in the HNH catalytic domain
   8756..9154    +  CDS            BSD: blasticidin S deaminase; Aspergillus terreus BSD; confers resistance to blasticidin
   9155..9176    +  misc_feature   MCS (fragment): pBluescript multiple cloning site
   9179..9767    +  misc_feature   WPRE: woodchuck hepatitis virus posttranscriptional regulatory element
   9704..10285   +  CDS            nef (fragment): NEF_HV1H2 - Experimental evidence at protein level: Swiss-Prot protein existence level 1. Extracellular Nef protein targets CD4(+) T-lymphocytes for apoptosis by interacting with CXCR4 surface receptors. From Human immunodeficiency virus type 1 group M subtype B (isolate HXB2) (HIV-1).
  10292..10472   +  LTR            5' LTR (truncated): truncated 5' long terminal repeat (LTR) from HIV-1
  10504..10728   +  polyA_signal   bGH poly(A) signal: bovine growth hormone polyadenylation signal
  10732..10753   +  promoter       SV40 promoter (fragment): SV40 enhancer and early promoter
  10774..11202   +  rep_origin     f1 ori (sequence partly withheld): f1 bacteriophage origin of replication; arrow indicates direction of (+) strand synthesis
  11216..11545   +  promoter       SV40 promoter: SV40 enhancer and early promoter
  11593..11640   +  promoter       EM7 promoter: synthetic bacterial promoter&nbsp
  11659..12033   +  CDS            BleoR: antibiotic-binding protein; Sh ble from Streptoalloteichus hindustanus; confers resistance to bleomycin, phleomycin, and Zeocin™
  12043..12168   +  CDS            ble (fragment): BLE_KLEPN - Experimental evidence at protein level: Swiss-Prot protein existence level 1. Binding protein with a strong affinity to the bleomycin family of antibiotics. Binds to CL990; an antimitotic-antibiotic compound. From Klebsiella pneumoniae.
  12163..12284   +  polyA_signal   SV40 poly(A) signal: SV40 polyadenylation signal
  12355..12377   -  protein_bind   lac operator (fragment): The lac repressor binds to the lac operator to inhibit transcription in E. coli. This inhibition can be relieved by adding lactose or isopropyl-β-D-thiogalactopyranoside (IPTG). lac repressor encoded by lacI
  12381..12411   -  promoter       lac promoter: promoter for the E. coli lac operon
  12426..12447   -  protein_bind   CAP binding site: CAP binding activates transcription in the presence of cAMP. E. coli catabolite activator protein
  12460..12552   -  CDS            lacI (fragment): lac repressor; lacI; The lac repressor binds to the lac operator to inhibit transcription in E. coli. This inhibition can be relieved by adding lactose or isopropyl-β-D-thiogalactopyranoside (IPTG).
  12735..13323   -  rep_origin     ori: high-copy-number ColE1/pMB1/pBR322/pUC origin of replication
  13494..14354   -  CDS            AmpR: β-lactamase; bla; confers resistance to ampicillin, carbenicillin, and related antibiotics
  14355..14459   -  promoter       AmpR promoter: bla
