[The description below was written by a language model from this plasmid's Addgene catalogue record and pLannotate feature annotations shown in this document.]
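Description:
pGH397 is a 14.5 kb third-generation-style lentiviral transfer plasmid for mammalian expression, built on the pGH125 backbone. It is propagated in E. coli through a high-copy ColE1/pUC origin with ampicillin resistance. The backbone also carries an f1 origin and an SV40/EM7-driven bleomycin/Zeocin resistance cassette that lies outside the proviral region. The viral portion begins with a CMV enhancer/promoter fused to a truncated HIV-1 5' LTR, which allows Tat-independent transcription of the genomic RNA in packaging cells. This is followed by the Ψ packaging signal with a gag fragment, the RRE for Rev-dependent nuclear export, and the cPPT/CTS. A truncated 3' LTR and a bGH polyadenylation signal close the provirus.

The payload is a single EF-1α promoter-driven transcript. It encodes a human activation-induced cytidine deaminase variant (AID*) joined by a short linker to S. pyogenes Cas9, followed by a T2A peptide and blasticidin S deaminase, with a WPRE downstream to boost expression. The T2A itself is named in the stated purpose but was not picked up by the automated annotation, although there is an unannotated gap between Cas9 and BSD where it would sit.

Two points in the record do not agree. The annotation labels the Cas9 as catalytically dead dCas9, whereas the depositor calls it "n'Cas9", suggesting a nickase variant; the exact mutations are not stated. The backbone modification field mentions insertion of PmCDA1, but the insert name and feature table both indicate AID.

The associated publication concerns optimising diversifying base editors for high-throughput mutational scanning. This is consistent with using the construct to make blasticidin-selected cell lines that stably express a guide RNA-targeted deaminase for localized mutagenesis.
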