Addgene plasmid #230853: pGH397
Purpose: Ef1a-AID*-n'Cas9-T2A-BlastR-wPRE
Depositing lab: Gaelen Hess. Depositing organization: University of Wisconsin, Madison. Publication: Toward optimizing diversifying base editors for high-throughput mutational scanning studies. Schwartz CI, Abell NS, Li A, Aradhana, Tycko J, Truong A, Montgomery SB, Hess GT. Nucleic Acids Res. 2025 Jun 20;53(12):gkaf620. doi: 10.1093/nar/gkaf620. PubMed 40613705.
Backbone
  Vector backbone: pGH125
  Modifications to backbone: Inserted PmCDA1 instead of dCas9
  Vector type: Mammalian Expression, Lentiviral
  Selectable markers: Blasticidin
Growth in bacteria
  Bacterial resistance: Ampicillin, 100 μg/mL
  Growth temperature: 37°C
  Growth strain: NEB Stable
  Copy number: High Copy
Gene/Insert
  Gene/Insert name: AID*-n'Cas9
Terms and licenses: Academic/Nonprofit Terms; Industry Terms: Not Available to Industry
Depositor comments: Please visit https://doi.org/10.1101/2024.11.18.621003 for the bioRxiv preprint.
How to cite: pGH397 was a gift from Gaelen Hess (Addgene plasmid # 230853 ; http://n2t.net/addgene:230853 ; RRID:Addgene_230853)
